>Addgene plasmid #241332 | CAG-FRT-MCSrev-WPRE-SV40 - GCH6.1 | addgene full sequence | sequence record 487174 | Addgene NGS Result
TTGAGATCCTTTTTTTCTGCGCGTAATCTGCTGCTTGCAAACAAAAAAACCACCGCTACCAGCGGTGGTT
TGTTTGCCGGATCAAGAGCTACCAACTCTTTTTCCGAAGGTAACTGGCTTCAGCAGAGCGCAGATACCAA
ATACTGTTCTTCTAGTGTAGCCGTAGTTAGGCCACCACTTCAAGAACTCTGTAGCACCGCCTACATACCT
CGCTCTGCTAATCCTGTTACCAGTGGCTGCTGCCAGTGGCGATAAGTCGTGTCTTACCGGGTTGGACTCA
AGACGATAGTTACCGGATAAGGCGCAGCGGTCGGGCTGAACGGGGGGTTCGTGCACACAGCCCAGCTTGG
AGCGAACGACCTACACCGAACTGAGATACCTACAGCGTGAGCTATGAGAAAGCGCCACGCTTCCCGAAGG
GAGAAAGGCGGACAGGTATCCGGTAAGCGGCAGGGTCGGAACAGGAGAGCGCACGAGGGAGCTTCCAGGG
GGAAACGCCTGGTATCTTTATAGTCCTGTCGGGTTTCGCCACCTCTGACTTGAGCGTCGATTTTTGTGAT
GCTCGTCAGGGGGGCGGAGCCTATGGAAAAACGCCAGCAACGCGGCCTTTTTACGGTTCCTGGCCTTTTG
CTGGCCTTTTGCTCACATGTTCTTTCCTGCGTTATCCCCTGATTCTGTGGATAACCGTATTACCGCCTTT
GAGTGAGCTGATACCGCTCGCCGCAGCCGAACGACCGAGCGCAGCGAGTCAGTGAGCGAGGAAGCGGAAG
AGCGCCCAATACGCAAACCGCCTCTCCCCGCGCGTTGGCCGATTCATTAATGCAGCTGGCACGACAGGTT
TCCCGACTGGAAAGCGGGCAGTGAGCGCAACGCAATTAATGTGAGTTAGCTCACTCATTAGGCACCCCAG
GCTTTACACTTTATGCTTCCGGCTCGTATGTTGTGTGGAATTGTGAGCGGATAACAATTTCACACAGGAA
ACAGCTATGACCATGATTACGAATTGCCTGCAGGCAGCTGCGCGCTCGCTCGCTCACTGAGGCCGCCCGG
GCAAAGCCCGGGCGTCGGGCGACCTTTGGTCGCCCGGCCTCAGTGAGCGAGCGAGCGCGCAGAGAGGGAG
TGGCCAACTCCATCACTAGGGGTTCCTATCGATGGCGCGCCTACCACATTTGTAGAGGTTTTACTTGCTT
TAAAAAACCTCCCACATCTCCCCCTGAACCTGAAACATAAAATGAATGCAATTGTTGTTGTTAACTTGTT
TATTGCAGCTTATAATGGTTACAAATAAAGCAATAGCATCACAAATTTCACAAATAAAGCATTTTTTTCA
CTGCATTCTAGTTGTGGTTTGTCCAAACTCATCAATGTATCTTATCATGTCTGTGTACAGCGGGGAGGCG
GCCCAAAGGGAGATCCGACTCGTCTGAGGGCGAAGGCGAAGACGCGGAAGAGGCCGCAGAGCCGGCAGCA
GGCCGCGGGAAGGAAGGTCCGCTGGATTGAGGGCCGAAGGGACGTAGCAGAAGGACGTCCCGCGCAGAAT
CCAGGTGGCAACACAGGCGAGCAGCCAAGGAAAGGACGATGATTTCCCCGACAACACCACGGAATTGTCA
GTGCCCAACAGCCGAGCCCCTGTCCAGCAGCGGGCAAGGCAGGCGGCGATGAGTTCCGCCGTGGCAATAG
GGAGGGGGAAAGCGAAAGTCCCGGAAAGGAGCTGACAGGTGGTGGCAATGCCCCAACCAGTGGGGGTTGC
GTCAGCAAACACAGTGCACACCACGCCACGTTGCCTGACAACGGGCCACAACTCCTCATAAAGAGACAGC
AACCAGGATTTATACAAGGAGGAGAAAATGAAAGCCATACGGGAAGCAATAGCATGATACAAAGGCATTA
AAGCAGCGTATCCACATAGCGTAAAAGGAGCAACATAGTTAAGAATACCAGTCAATCTTTCACAAATTTT
GTAATCCAGAGGTTGATTGCTAGCGAAGTTCCTATTCCGAAGTTCCTATTCTTCAAATAGTATAGGAACT
TCTTGGATCAAAATAGGAGCGATCGCAATGGAAGTTCCTATTCCGAAGTTCCTATTCTCTAGAAAGTATA
GGAACTTCGAGCTCCACCGCGGTGGCGGCCGCTCTAGAACTAGTGGATCCCCCGGGCTGCAGGAATTCGA
TATCAAGCTTATCGATACCGTCGACCTCGAGGGGGGGCCCGGTACCGAAGTTCCTATACTATTTGAAGAA
TAGGAACTTCGGAATAGGAACTTCAGAGCGCTTTGGCCGCTCCGGCCAAAGGGAAGTTCCTATACTTTCT
AGAGAATAGGAACTTCGGAATAGGAACTTCACCGGTCAATTCTTTGCCAAAATGATGAGACAGCACAATA
ACCAGCACGTTGCCCAGGAGCTGTAGGAAAAAGAAGAAGGCATGAACATGGTTAGCAGAGGCTCTAGAGC
CGCCGGTCACACGCCAGAAGCCGAACCCCGCCCTGCCCCGTCCCCCCCGAAGGCAGCCGTCCCCCCGCGG
ACAGCCCCGAGGCTGGAGAGGGAGAAGGGGACGGCGGCGCGGCGACGCACGAAGGCCCTCCCCGCCCATT
TCCTTCCTGCCGGCGCCGCACCGCTTCGCCCCGCGCCCGCTAGAGGGGGTGCGGCGGCGCCTCCCAGATT
TCGGCTCCGCACAGATTTGGGACAAAGGAAGTCCCTGCGCCCTCTCGCACGATTACCATAAAAGGCAATG
GCTGCGGCTCGCCGCGCCTCGACAGCCGCCGGCGCTCCGGGGGCCGCCGCGCCCCYCCCCCGAGCCCYCC
CCGGCCCGMGGCGGCCCCGCCCCGCCCGGCACCCCCMCCTGCCGCCACCCCCCGCCCGGCACGGCGAGCC
CCGCGCCACGCCCCGTACGGAGCCCCGCACCCGAAGCCGGGCCGTGCTCAGCAACTCGGGGAGGGGGGTG
CAGGGGGGGTTGCAGCCCGACCGACGCGCCCACACCCCCTGCTCACCCCCCCACGCACACACCCCGCACG
CAGCCTTTGTTCCCCTCGCAGCCCCCCCCGCACCGCGGGGCACCGCCCCCGGCCGCGCTCCCCTCGCGCA
CACTGCGGAGCGCACAAAGCCCCGCGCCGCGCCCGCAGCGCTCACAGCCGCCGGGCAGCGCGGAGCCGCA
CGCGGCGCTCCCCACGCACACACACACGCACGCACCCCCCGAGCCGCTCCCCCCGCACAAAGGGCCCTCC
CGGAGCCCCTCAAGGCTTTCACGCAGCCACAGAAAAGAAACAAGCCGTCATTAAACCAAGCGCTAATTAC
AGCCCGGAGGAGAAGGGCCGTCCCGCCCGCTCACCTGTGGGAGTAACGCGGTCAGTCAGAGCCGGGGCGG
GCGGCGCGAGGCGGCGGCGGAGCGGGGCACGGGGCGAAGGCAGCGCGCAGCGACTCCCGCCCGCCGCGCG
CTTCGCTTTTTATAGGGCCGCCGCCGCCGCCGCCTCGCCATAAAAGGAAACTTTCGGAGCGCGCCGCTCT
GATTGGCTGCCGCCGCMCCYCYCCSCCYCSCCCCSCCCCSCCCCCCSCCCCCCCCCCCCCCCCCCGGCGC
GCGCCCCCCCCCCCCCCCCGCCCCCATCGCTGCACAAAATAATTAAAAAATAAATAAATACAAAATTGGG
GGTGGGGAGGGGGGGGAGATGGGGAGAGTGAAGCAGAACGTGGGGCTCACCTCGACCATGGTAATAGCGA
TGACTAATACGTAGATGTACTGCCAAGTAGGAAAGTCCCATAAGGTCATGTACTGGGCATAATGCCAGGC
GGGCCATTTACCGTCATTGACGTCAATAGGGGGCGTACTTGGCATATGATACACTTGATGTACTGCCAAG
TGGGCAGTTTACCGTAAATACTCCACCCATTGACGTCAATGGAAAGTCCCTATTGGCGTTACTATGGGAA
CATACGTCATTATTGACGTCAATGGGCGGGGGTCGTTGGGCGGTCAGCCAGGCGGGCCATTTACCGTAAG
TTATGTAACGCGGAACTCCATATATGGGCTATGAACTAATGACCCCGTAATTGATTACTATTAATAACTA
GTCAATAATCAATGTCGAGGGTTACCGCCTAGGATCGATAGATCTAGGAACCCCTAGTGATGGAGTTGGC
CACTCCCTCTCTGCGCGCTCGCTCGCTCACTGAGGCCGGGCGACCAAAGGTCGCCCGACGCCCGGGCTTT
GCCCGGGCGGCCTCAGTGAGCGAGCGAGCGCGCAGCTGCCTGCAGGCAGCTTGGCACTGGCCGTCGTTTT
ACAACGTCGTGACTGGGAAAACCCTGGCGTTACCCAACTTAATCGCCTTGCAGCACATCCCCCTTTCGCC
AGCTGGCGTAATAGCGAAGAGGCCCGCACCGATCGCCCTTCCCAACAGTTGCGCAGCCTGAATGGCGAAT
GGCGCCTGATGCGGTATTTTCTCCTTACGCATCTGTGCGGTATTTCACACCGCATA
[142 nt withheld, positions 4467-4608]
C
[141 nt withheld, positions 4610-4750]
CCTTTGACGTTGGAGTCCACGTTCTTT
[37 nt withheld, positions 4778-4814]
ACCCTATCTCGGGCTATTCTTTTGATTTATAAGGGATTTTGCCGATTTCGGCCTATTGGTTAAAAAATGA
GCTGATTTAACAAAAATTTAACGCGAATTTTAACAAAATATTAACGTTTACAATTTTATGGTGCACTCTC
AGTACAATCTGCTCTGATGCCGCATAGTTAAGCCAGCCCCGACACCCGCCAACACCCGCTGACGCGCCCT
GACGGGCTTGTCTGCTCCCGGCATCCGCTTACAGACAAGCTGTGACCGTCTCCGGGAGCTGCATGTGTCA
GAGGTTTTCACCGTCATCACCGAAACGCGCGAGACGAAAGGGCCTCGTGATACGCCTATTTTTATAGGTT
AATGTCATGATAATAATGGTTTCTTAGACGTCAGGTGGCACTTTTCGGGGAAATGTGCGCGGAACCCCTA
TTTGTTTATTTTTCTAAATACATTCAAATATGTATCCGCTCATGAGACAATAACCCTGATAAATGCTTCA
ATAATATTGAAAAAGGAAGAGTATGAGTATTCAACATTTCCGTGTCGCCCTTATTCCCTTTTTTGCGGCA
TTTTGCCTTCCTGTTTTTGCTCACCCAGAAACGCTGGTGAAAGTAAAAGATGCTGAAGATCAGTTGGGTG
CACGAGTGGGTTACATCGAACTGGATCTCAACAGCGGTAAGATCCTTGAGAGTTTTCGCCCCGAAGAACG
TTTTCCAATGATGAGCACTTTTAAAGTTCTGCTATGTGGCGCGGTATTATCCCGTATTGACGCCGGGCAA
GAGCAACTCGGTCGCCGCATACACTATTCTCAGAATGACTTGGTTGAGTACTCACCAGTCACAGAAAAGC
ATCTTACGGATGGCATGACAGTAAGAGAATTATGCAGTGCTGCCATAACCATGAGTGATAACACTGCGGC
CAACTTACTTCTGACAACGATCGGAGGACCGAAGGAGCTAACCGCTTTTTTGCACAACATGGGGGATCAT
GTAACTCGCCTTGATCGTTGGGAACCGGAGCTGAATGAAGCCATACCAAACGACGAGCGTGACACCACGA
TGCCTGTAGCAATGGCAACAACGTTGCGCAAACTATTAACTGGCGAACTACTTACTCTAGCTTCCCGGCA
ACAATTAATAGACTGGATGGAGGCGGATAAAGTTGCAGGACCACTTCTGCGCTCGGCCCTTCCGGCTGGC
TGGTTTATTGCTGATAAATCTGGAGCCGGTGAGCGTGGGTCTCGCGGTATCATTGCAGCACTGGGGCCAG
ATGGTAAGCCCTCCCGTATCGTAGTTATCTACACGACGGGGAGTCAGGCAACTATGGATGAACGAAATAG
ACAGATCGCTGAGATAGGTGCCTCACTGATTAAGCATTGGTAACTGTCAGACCAAGTTTACTCATATATA
CTTTAGATTGATTTAAAACTTCATTTTTAATTTAAAAGGATCTAGGTGAAGATCCTTTTTGATAATCTCA
TGACCAAAATCCCTTAACGTGAGTTTTCGTTCCACTGAGCGTCAGACCCCGTAGAAAAGATCAAAGGATC
TTC
Features (pLannotate 1.2.2; 23 found; start..end, strand, type, name):
      1..589     +  rep_origin     ori: high-copy-number ColE1/pMB1/pBR322/pUC origin of replication
    772..864     +  CDS            lacI (fragment): lac repressor; lacI; The lac repressor binds to the lac operator to inhibit transcription in E. coli. This inhibition can be relieved by adding lactose or isopropyl-β-D-thiogalactopyranoside (IPTG).
    877..898     +  protein_bind   CAP binding site: CAP binding activates transcription in the presence of cAMP. E. coli catabolite activator protein
    913..943     +  promoter       lac promoter: promoter for the E. coli lac operon
    951..967     +  protein_bind   lac operator: The lac repressor binds to the lac operator to inhibit transcription in E. coli. This inhibition can be relieved by adding lactose or isopropyl-β-D-thiogalactopyranoside (IPTG). lac repressor encoded by lacI
   1007..1147    -  repeat_region  AAV2 ITR: inverted terminal repeat of adeno-associated virus serotype 2 inverted
   1162..1230    +  CDS            large T antigen (fragment): large T antigen from SV40 (simian virus 40)
   1253..1374    +  polyA_signal   SV40 poly(A) signal: SV40 polyadenylation signal
   1390..1978    -  misc_feature   WPRE: woodchuck hepatitis virus posttranscriptional regulatory element
   2061..2108    +  protein_bind   FRT: FLP-mediated recombination occurs in the 8-bp core sequence TCTAGAAA (Turan and Bode, 2011). FLP recombinase from the Saccharomyces cerevisiae 2μ plasmid
   2109..2216    +  misc_feature   MCS: pBluescript multiple cloning site
   2293..2340    -  protein_bind   FRT: FLP-mediated recombination occurs in the 8-bp core sequence TCTAGAAA (Turan and Bode, 2011). FLP recombinase from the Saccharomyces cerevisiae 2μ plasmid
   2335..2403    -  CDS            HBB (fragment): HBB_LEPEU - Experimental evidence at protein level: Swiss-Prot protein existence level 1. Involved in oxygen transport from the lung to the various peripheral tissues. From Lepus europaeus (European hare).
   2401..3417    -  intron         chimeric intron: chimera between introns from chicken β-actin and rabbit β-globin
   3697..4076    -  enhancer       CMV enhancer: human cytomegalovirus immediate early enhancer
   4106..4246    +  repeat_region  AAV2 ITR: inverted terminal repeat of adeno-associated virus serotype 2 inverted
   4255..4409    +  CDS            lacZα (fragment): LacZα fragment of β-galactosidase; lacZ fragment
   4415..4466    -  misc_feature   bom (fragment): basis of mobility region from pBR322
   4485..4865    +  rep_origin     M13 ori (sequence partly withheld): M13 bacteriophage origin of replication; arrow indicates direction of (+) strand synthesis
   4941..4990    -  misc_feature   bom (fragment): basis of mobility region from pBR322
   5092..5127    -  CDS            rop (fragment): Rop protein, which maintains plasmids at low copy number; rop
   5222..5326    +  promoter       AmpR promoter: bla
   5327..6187    +  CDS            AmpR: β-lactamase; bla; confers resistance to ampicillin, carbenicillin, and related antibiotics
