[The description below was written by a language model from this plasmid's Addgene catalogue record and pLannotate feature annotations shown in this document.]
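Description:
CAG-FRT-MCSrev-WPRE-SV40 - GCH6.1 is an empty pAAV-based cloning vector of about 6.4 kb, intended for building recombinant adeno-associated virus genomes that express a gene of interest only in cells containing Flp recombinase. It is propagated in E. coli as a high-copy plasmid through a ColE1/pUC-type origin and selected with ampicillin via the β-lactamase (AmpR) gene and its promoter. The backbone also carries an M13 phage origin and assorted remnants of earlier cloning vectors (lac promoter/operator, and lacZα, lacI, bom and rop fragments) that play no part in the payload. The record lists a recombination-deficient growth strain, which fits the need to keep the repetitive ITRs intact.

The expression cassette lies between two AAV2 inverted terminal repeats, which provide the signals for replication and packaging of the intervening DNA into AAV particles. On the annotated map it reads on the reverse strand. It begins with the CAG promoter, annotated here as the CMV enhancer and the chicken β-actin/rabbit β-globin chimeric intron. Next comes a pBluescript-type multiple cloning site flanked by two FRT sites in opposite orientation, followed by a WPRE to enhance transcript stability and expression, and an SV40 polyadenylation signal. As the name indicates, the cloning site is arranged for inserting a coding sequence in reverse orientation relative to the promoter, so that it stays silent until Flp inverts the FRT-flanked segment into the sense orientation. Only one pair of FRT sites is annotated, and the record does not say whether additional variant sites are present to lock the inversion. No insert is included. The user supplies the gene, typically for intersectional or cell-type-restricted expression in Flp-expressing cells or animals.
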