Addgene plasmid #241332: CAG-FRT-MCSrev-WPRE-SV40 - GCH6.1
Purpose: (Empty Backbone) AAV cloning vector for Flp dependent expression under the CAG promoter.
Depositing lab: Kimberly Ritola. Depositing organization: University of North Carolina at Chapel Hill.
Backbone
  Vector backbone: pAAV
  Vector type: AAV ; Cloning Vector
Growth in bacteria
  Bacterial resistance: Ampicillin, 100 μg/mL
  Growth temperature: 37°C
  Growth strain: NEB Stable
  Copy number: High Copy
Gene/Insert
  Gene/Insert name: None
Terms and licenses: Academic/Nonprofit Terms; Industry Terms: Not Available to Industry
How to cite: CAG-FRT-MCSrev-WPRE-SV40 - GCH6.1 was a gift from Kimberly Ritola (Addgene plasmid # 241332 ; http://n2t.net/addgene:241332 ; RRID:Addgene_241332)
